>Addgene plasmid #83092 | TET-pLKO.1 PURO shLuc | addgene partial sequence | sequence record 167694 | H1 5'-tcgctatgtgttctgggaaa-3'
TATAAGTTCCCTATCAGTGATAGAGACACCGGCTTCGAAATGTCCGTTCGGNTCTGCAGAACCGAACGGA
CATTTCGAAGTTTTTGAATTCTCGACCTCG
